>Addgene plasmid #136750 | pISH-Olfr370 | addgene full sequence | sequence record 273449 | Addgene NGS Result
TCTTCGCTATTACGCCAGCTGGCGAAAGGGGGATGTGCTGCAAGGCGATTAAGTTGGGTAACGCCAGGGT
TTTCCCAGTCACGACGTTGTAAAACGACGGCCAGTGAATTGTAATACGACTCACTATAGGGCGAATTGGG
CCCGACGTCGCATGCTCCCGGCCGCCATGGCGGCCGCGGGAATTCGATTCTACAGTCTGCACACGCCTAT
GTACTTCTTCCTTTCTGTCCTGTCCTGTTCTGAGACCTGCTACACCTTCGTCATTGTGCCCAAGATGCTG
GTTGACTTGCTGGCGCGGAAGAAGAGCATCTCTTTCCTCGGCTGCGCCATCCAAATGTTCACCTTCCTCT
TCCTCGGCTGTTCTCATTCCTTCCTGCTGGCAGCCATGGGTTATGATCGATACGTGGCCATTTGCCACCC
TCTGCGCTACACGGTGCTCATGGGGCACAGGGTATGCGTGGGGCTAGTAGCTGCTGCGTGTGTCTGTGGC
TTCACTGTGGCACAGGTAATCACATCCCTGGTGTTTCGTCTACCCTTCCGCTCTTCCAATCAACTCCACC
ACTTTTTCTGTGACATCTCCCCTGTTCTCCAGTTGGCATCTCACCACCCTCACTCCACTCAGATCACCAT
CTTCCTGCTTTGCGCGCTGGTCTTGGTTATCCCTCTCTTCTTGATCCTGGTATCATATATTCACATCATT
TCTACCATCCTCCAATTCCCTTCCACGCTGGGCAGGTACAAAGCGTTTTCCACCTGTGCCTCTCACCTCA
TTGTTGTCATAGTGCACTATGGATGTGCCTCTTTTATCTACCTAAGGCCCAAGTCCAGCTACTCTTCCAG
CCAGGATGCGCTGATATCAGTATCCTACACTATCCTAACTCCGTTATTCAACCCCTTCATCTACAGCGCG
AGAAAAATCACTAGTGAATTCGCGGCCGCCTGCAGGTCGACCATATGGGAGAGCTCCCAACGCGTTGGAT
GCATAGCTTGAGTATTCTATAGTGTCACCTAAATAGCTTGGCGTAATCATGGTCATAGCTGTTTCCTGTG
TGAAATTGTTATCCGCTCACAATTCCACACAACATACGAGCCGGAAGCATAAAGTGTAAAGCCTGGGGTG
CCTAATGAGTGAGCTAACTCACATTAATTGCGTTGCGCTCACTGCCCGCTTTCCAGTCGGGAAACCTGTC
GTGCCAGCTGCATTAATGAATCGGCCAACGCGCGGGGAGAGGCGGTTTGCGTATTGGGCGCTCTTCCGCT
TCCTCGCTCACTGACTCGCTGCGCTCGGTCGTTCGGCTGCGGCGAGCGGTATCAGCTCACTCAAAGGCGG
TAATACGGTTATCCACAGAATCAGGGGATAACGCAGGAAAGAACATGTGAGCAAAAGGCCAGCAAAAGGC
CAGGAACCGTAAAAAGGCCGCGTTGCTGGCGTTTTTCCATAGGCTCCGCCCCCCTGACGAGCATCACAAA
AATCGACGCTCAAGTCAGAGGTGGCGAAACCCGACAGGACTATAAAGATACCAGGCGTTTCCCCCTGGAA
GCTCCCTCGTGCGCTCTCCTGTTCCGACCCTGCCGCTTACCGGATACCTGTCCGCCTTTCTCCCTTCGGG
AAGCGTGGCGCTTTCTCATAGCTCACGCTGTAGGTATCTCAGTTCGGTGTAGGTCGTTCGCTCCAAGCTG
GGCTGTGTGCACGAACCCCCCGTTCAGCCCGACCGCTGCGCCTTATCCGGTAACTATCGTCTTGAGTCCA
ACCCGGTAAGACACGACTTATCGCCACTGGCAGCAGCCACTGGTAACAGGATTAGCAGAGCGAGGTATGT
AGGCGGTGCTACAGAGTTCTTGAAGTGGTGGCCTAACTACGGCTACACTAGAAGAACAGTATTTGGTATC
TGCGCTCTGCTGAAGCCAGTTACCTTCGGAAAAAGAGTTGGTAGCTCTTGATCCGGCAAACAAACCACCG
CTGGTAGCGGTGGTTTTTTTGTTTGCAAGCAGCAGATTACGCGCAGAAAAAAAGGATCTCAAGAAGATCC
TTTGATCTTTTCTACGGGGTCTGACGCTCAGTGGAACGAAAACTCACGTTAAGGGATTTTGGTCATGAGA
TTATCAAAAAGGATCTTCACCTAGATCCTTTTAAATTAAAAATGAAGTTTTAAATCAATCTAAAGTATAT
ATGAGTAAACTTGGTCTGACAGTTACCAATGCTTAATCAGTGAGGCACCTATCTCAGCGATCTGTCTATT
TCGTTCATCCATAGTTGCCTGACTCCCCGTCGTGTAGATAACTACGATACGGGAGGGCTTACCATCTGGC
CCCAGTGCTGCAATGATACCGCGAGACCCACGCTCACCGGCTCCAGATTTATCAGCAATAAACCAGCCAG
CCGGAAGGGCCGAGCGCAGAAGTGGTCCTGCAACTTTATCCGCCTCCATCCAGTCTATTAATTGTTGCCG
GGAAGCTAGAGTAAGTAGTTCGCCAGTTAATAGTTTGCGCAACGTTGTTGCCATTGCTACAGGCATCGTG
GTGTCACGCTCGTCGTTTGGTATGGCTTCATTCAGCTCCGGTTCCCAACGATCAAGGCGAGTTACATGAT
CCCCCATGTTGTGCAAAAAAGCGGTTAGCTCCTTCGGTCCTCCGATCGTTGTCAGAAGTAAGTTGGCCGC
AGTGTTATCACTCATGGTTATGGCAGCACTGCATAATTCTCTTACTGTCATGCCATCCGTAAGATGCTTT
TCTGTGACTGGTGAGTACTCAACCAAGTCATTCTGAGAATAGTGTATGCGGCGACCGAGTTGCTCTTGCC
CGGCGTCAATACGGGATAATACCGCGCCACATAGCAGAACTTTAAAAGTGCTCATCATTGGAAAACGTTC
TTCGGGGCGAAAACTCTCAAGGATCTTACCGCTGTTGAGATCCAGTTCGATGTAACCCACTCGTGCACCC
AACTGATCTTCAGCATCTTTTACTTTCACCAGCGTTTCTGGGTGAGCAAAAACAGGAAGGCAAAATGCCG
CAAAAAAGGGAATAAGGGCGACACGGAAATGTTGAATACTCATACTCTTCCTTTTTCAATATTATTGAAG
CATTTATCAGGGTTATTGTCTCATGAGCGGATACATATTTGAATGTATTTAGAAAAATAAACAAATAGGG
GTTCCGCGCACATTTCCCCGAAAAGTGCCACCTGATGCGGTGTGAAATACCGCACAGATGCGTAAGGAGA
AAATACCGCATCAGGAAATTGTAAGCGTTAATATTTTGTTAAAATTCGCGTTAAATTTTTGTTAAATCAG
CTCATTTTTTAACCAATAGGCCGAAATCGGCAAAATCCCTTATAAATCAAAAGAATAGACCGAGATAGGG
T
[37 nt withheld, positions 3362-3398]
AAAGAACGTGGACTCCAACGTCAAAGG
[49 nt withheld, positions 3426-3474]
T
[91 nt withheld, positions 3476-3566]
G
[124 nt withheld, positions 3568-3691]
CCATTCGCCATTCAGGCTGCGCAACTGTTGGGAAGGGCGATCGGTGCGGGCC
Features (pLannotate 1.2.2; 13 found; start..end, strand, type, name):
    112..130     +  promoter       T7 promoter: promoter for bacteriophage T7 RNA polymerase
    194..955     +  CDS            OR10K1 (fragment): O10K1_HUMAN - Experimental evidence at transcript level: Swiss-Prot protein existence level 2. Odorant receptor. From Homo sapiens (Human).
    996..1014    -  promoter       SP6 promoter: promoter for bacteriophage SP6 RNA polymerase
   1056..1072    -  protein_bind   lac operator: The lac repressor binds to the lac operator to inhibit transcription in E. coli. This inhibition can be relieved by adding lactose or isopropyl-β-D-thiogalactopyranoside (IPTG). lac repressor encoded by lacI
   1080..1110    -  promoter       lac promoter: promoter for the E. coli lac operon
   1125..1146    -  protein_bind   CAP binding site: CAP binding activates transcription in the presence of cAMP. E. coli catabolite activator protein
   1159..1251    -  CDS            lacI (fragment): lac repressor; lacI; The lac repressor binds to the lac operator to inhibit transcription in E. coli. This inhibition can be relieved by adding lactose or isopropyl-β-D-thiogalactopyranoside (IPTG).
   1434..2022    -  rep_origin     ori: high-copy-number ColE1/pMB1/pBR322/pUC origin of replication
   2193..3053    -  CDS            AmpR: β-lactamase; bla; confers resistance to ampicillin, carbenicillin, and related antibiotics
   3054..3158    -  promoter       AmpR promoter: bla
   3185..3235    +  misc_feature   bom (fragment): basis of mobility region from pBR322
   3263..3691    -  rep_origin     f1 ori (sequence partly withheld): f1 bacteriophage origin of replication; arrow indicates direction of (+) strand synthesis
   3695..109     -  CDS            lacZα (fragment) (across the origin): LacZα fragment of β-galactosidase; lacZ fragment
