[The description below was written by a language model from this plasmid's Addgene catalogue record and pLannotate feature annotations shown in this document.]
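Description:
pISH-Olfr370 is a bacterial cloning plasmid built on the pGEM-T-Easy backbone that serves as a template for in vitro transcription of riboprobes against the mouse odorant receptor gene Olfr370 (also known as MOR267-16). The sequenced plasmid is about 3.7 kb. It replicates in E. coli from a high-copy ColE1/pUC-type origin and is selected with ampicillin through the β-lactamase gene and its native promoter. An f1 phage origin is also present, which in principle allows single-stranded DNA rescue. Remnants of the lac region (lac promoter, operator, CAP site and lacZα fragments interrupted by the insert) reflect the blue/white screening design of the parent vector.

The insert occupies roughly 760 bp between opposing bacteriophage T7 and SP6 promoters. The automated annotation labels this segment as a fragment of human OR10K1, which most likely reflects homology-based matching to a related odorant receptor in the reference database; the catalogue entry identifies the insert as mouse Olfr370 probe sequence. The annotated reading frame lies in the same orientation as the T7 promoter. This suggests that SP6 transcription would give the antisense (mRNA-detecting) strand and T7 the sense control, although the record does not state this explicitly, nor does it give the cloning method. There are no eukaryotic expression elements, so the plasmid is not intended to produce the receptor protein. Its stated use is the synthesis of labelled RNA probes for in situ hybridization. The associated study concerns the zonal pattern of odorant receptor gene choice in the mouse main olfactory epithelium.
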