Addgene plasmid #136750: pISH-Olfr370
Purpose: Template to synthesize riboprobes for in situ hybridization (ISH) for Olfr370
Depositing lab: Peter Mombaerts. Depositing organization: Max Planck Research Unit for Neurogenetics. Publication: The Zonal Organization of Odorant Receptor Gene Choice in the Main Olfactory Epithelium of the Mouse. Zapiec B, Mombaerts P. Cell Rep. 2020 Mar 24;30(12):4220-4234.e5. doi: 10.1016/j.celrep.2020.02.110. PubMed 32209480.
Backbone
  Vector backbone: pGEM-T-Easy
  Vector type: in situ probe
Growth in bacteria
  Bacterial resistance: Ampicillin, 100 μg/mL
  Growth temperature: 37°C
  Growth strain: DH5alpha
  Copy number: High Copy
Gene/Insert
  Gene/Insert name: Olfr370
  Species: M. musculus (mouse)
  Mutation: ISH Probe insert
  Cloning method: Unknown
Terms and licenses: Academic/Nonprofit Terms; Industry Terms: Not Available to Industry
Depositor comments: ISH probe for mouse gene: Olfr370 aka MOR267-16
How to cite: pISH-Olfr370 was a gift from Peter Mombaerts (Addgene plasmid # 136750 ; http://n2t.net/addgene:136750 ; RRID:Addgene_136750)
